Addgene plasmid #170768: Prham-M.XhoI-M.MunI-M.Ocy1ORF8430P-p15A-aadA
Purpose: Methylase expression vector for 5RM assembly: expresses M.XhoI, M.MunI (MfeI) and M.Ocy1ORF8430P (SpeI) DNA methyltransferases in E. coli
Depositing lab: Ichiro Matsumura. Depositing organization: Emory University. Publication: Golden Gate assembly of BioBrick-compliant parts using Type II restriction endonucleases. Matsumura I. Biotechniques. 2022 May;72(5):185-193. doi: 10.2144/btn-2021-0083. Epub 2022 Mar 8. PubMed 35255734.
Backbone
  Vector backbone: pACYC
  Backbone manufacturer: EMD Millipore/Novagen
  Backbone size w/o insert (bp): 1724
  Total vector size (bp): 5776
  Vector type: Bacterial Expression
Growth in bacteria
  Bacterial resistance: Spectinomycin, 50 μg/mL
  Growth temperature: 37°C
  Growth strain: OmniMax 2
  Growth instructions: Please use OmniMax 2 bacterial strain for expression.
  Copy number: Low Copy
Gene/Insert 1
  Gene/Insert name: M.XhoI
  Species: Synthetic
  Insert size (bp): 1715
  Promoter: rhamnose
  Cloning method: Restriction Enzyme; 5′ cloning site XbaI (destroyed during cloning); 3′ cloning site SpeI (destroyed during cloning)
  Sequencing primers: 5′ part sequenced in different plasmid prior to subcloning; 3′ part sequenced in different plasmid prior to subcloning
Gene/Insert 2
  Gene/Insert name: M.MunI
  Species: Synthetic
  Insert size (bp): 701
  Promoter: rhamnose
  Cloning method: Restriction Enzyme; 5′ cloning site XbaI (destroyed during cloning); 3′ cloning site SpeI (destroyed during cloning)
  Sequencing primers: 5′ part sequenced in different plasmid prior to subcloning; 3′ part sequenced in different plasmid prior to subcloning
Gene/Insert 3
  Gene/Insert name: M.Ocy1ORF8430P
  Species: Synthetic
  Insert size (bp): 941
  Promoter: rhamnose
  Cloning method: Restriction Enzyme; 5′ cloning site XbaI (destroyed during cloning); 3′ cloning site SpeI (destroyed during cloning)
  Sequencing primers: 5′ part sequenced in different plasmid prior to subcloning; 3′ part sequenced in different plasmid prior to subcloning
Terms and licenses: Academic/Nonprofit Terms; Industry Terms: Not Available to Industry
How to cite: Prham-M.XhoI-M.MunI-M.Ocy1ORF8430P-p15A-aadA was a gift from Ichiro Matsumura (Addgene plasmid # 170768 ; http://n2t.net/addgene:170768 ; RRID:Addgene_170768)
