[The description below was written by a language model from this plasmid's Addgene catalogue record and pLannotate feature annotations shown in this document.]
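Description:
Prham-M.XhoI-M.MunI-M.Ocy1ORF8430P-p15A-aadA is a low-copy bacterial expression plasmid of about 5.8 kb, built on a pACYC-type backbone for use in E. coli. It replicates from the p15A origin, which is compatible with ColE1-type plasmids and so lets this helper coexist with a second plasmid in the same cell. Selection is by spectinomycin through the aadA aminoglycoside adenylyltransferase gene, which the feature table places directly downstream of an AmpR (bla) promoter. Short remnants of the parental vector are also annotated: a T7 terminator, S-Tag and SET1 fragments on the opposite strand, an RSF origin fragment and a bom fragment. These appear to be backbone leftovers rather than functional parts of the payload.

The payload is three synthetic DNA methyltransferase genes placed one after another downstream of the L-rhamnose-inducible rhaB promoter: M.XhoI, M.MunI and M.Ocy1ORF8430P. They were joined by BioBrick-style XbaI/SpeI ligation, which destroyed those sites at the junctions. The annotation matches the first open reading frame to the PaeR7I methylase, which modifies CTCGAG (the XhoI site), and the second to the MunI methylase, which modifies CAATTG (the MunI/MfeI site). The third gene, recorded as protecting SpeI sites, is not picked up by the automated annotation, but presumably lies in the unannotated stretch between munIM and the p15A origin.

According to the record, the plasmid serves as the methylase expression vector for "5RM assembly", a Golden Gate-like scheme for BioBrick-compliant parts using Type II restriction endonucleases. DNA propagated in cells carrying it should have its XhoI, MfeI and SpeI sites methylated and thus shielded from the cognate enzymes.
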