Features (pLannotate 1.2.2; 11 found; start..end, strand, type, name):
     28..75      -  terminator     T7 terminator: transcription terminator for bacteriophage T7 RNA polymerase
     83..100     -  CDS            SET1 (fragment): solubility-enhancement tag derived from T7 phage gene 10B
    130..171     -  CDS            S-Tag (fragment): affinity and epitope tag derived from pancreatic ribonuclease A
    331..449     +  promoter       rhaB promoter: promoter of the E. coli rhaBAD operon, conferring tight induction with L-rhamnose and repression with D-glucose in the presence of RhaR and RhaS (Giacalone et al., 2006)
    558..2177    +  CDS            paeR7IM (fragment): MTP7_PSEAI - Experimental evidence at protein level: Swiss-Prot protein existence level 1. This methylase recognizes the double-stranded sequence CTCGAG, causes specific methylation on A-5 on both strands, and protects the DNA from cleavage by the PaeR7I endonuclease. From Pseudomonas aeruginosa.
   2226..2924    +  CDS            munIM: MTMU_MYCSP - Protein inferred from homology: Swiss-Prot protein existence level 3. This methylase recognizes the double-stranded sequence CAATTG, causes specific methylation on A-3 on both strands, and protects the DNA from cleavage by the MunI endonuclease. From Mycoplasma sp.
   3938..4483    +  rep_origin     p15A ori: Plasmids containing the medium-copy-number p15A origin of replication can be propagated in E. coli cells that contain a second plasmid with the ColE1 origin.
   4571..4626    +  rep_origin     RSF ori (fragment): Plasmids containing the RSF 1030 origin of replication can be propagated in E. coli cells that contain additional plasmids with compatible origins.
   4725..4746    -  misc_feature   bom (fragment): basis of mobility region from pBR322
   4751..4842    +  promoter       AmpR promoter: bla
   4843..5634    +  CDS            SmR: aminoglycoside adenylyltransferase (Murphy, 1985); aadA; confers resistance to spectinomycin and streptomycin
>Addgene plasmid #170768 | Prham-M.XhoI-M.MunI-M.Ocy1ORF8430P-p15A-aadA | addgene full sequence | sequence record 334743 | Addgene NGS Result
GTGCTTCTCAAATGCCTGAGGTTTCAGCAAAAAACCCCTCAAGACCCGTTTAGAGGCCCCAAGGGGTTAT
GCTAGTTATTGCTCAGCGGTGGCAGCAGCCTAGGTTAATTAAGCTGCGCTAGTAGACGAGTCCATGTGCT
GGCGTTCAAATTTCGCAGCAGCGGTTTCTTTACCAGACTCGACAAGCTTACTAGAGGATGTCGTCAACAC
GGCGAAATAGTAATCACGAGGTCAGGTTCTTACCTTAAATTTTCGACGGAAAACCACGTAAAAAACGTCG
ATTTTTCAAGATACAGCGTGAATTTTCAGGAAATGCGGTGAGCATCACATCACCACAATTCAGCAAATTG
TGAACATCATCACGTTCATCTTTCCCTGGTTGCCAATGGCCCATTTTCCTGTCAGTAACGAGAAGGTCGC
GAATTGAGGCGCTTTTTAGACTGGTCGTAATGAAATTCAGCTACTAGATAAGGAGGTATATCATGAATCT
GGATCTGGCAGGCATCCCAGATGTGTTAGCGGATGAGAGCGAGAGCGCGAAACAGTTCAGCACGGCAGGC
GCAGACGAACGTGGCGCAATCTTTACCCGTCGTGAAGTGGTGGAGTTTATCCTGGACTTAGTTGGCTATA
CGGAAGATCGCGACTTAGCCCAGACCAAGCTGTTAGAACCGAGTGCAGGCCACGCCGACTTTCTGTTACC
GATTATTGGCCGCTTAGTGCGCAGCTATGTTGCGCACGGTGGCGATTTAACCCGTGGTGCACAGACCTTA
GGTCCGGCCATTCGTGCGTACGAAGTGCATGAAAGCAGTCTGGAAACGGCGCGTAGTGTTGTGGTTGCGG
AGTTACTGCGTCTGGGTGTGAAAAAGGCCGCAGCCGATGGCCTGGGCCGCACGTGGCTGGTTCGCGCCGA
TTTCCTGATGGCACCATTACCACATACGTTCGACTTCGTGGTGGGCAATCCACCGTATGTTCGTCAAGAA
CTGATTCCGGCGGTGTTATTAGCGCGTTATCGCGCACGCTTCAAAACCCTGTATGATCGCGCGGATCTGT
ATATTCCGTTCTATGAACGCTGTCTGGATGTTCTGGCACCGGGTGGCCGTTTAGGTTTTATCTGTACGGA
TCGTTGGACCAAAAACAAGTACGGCGGTCCATTACGCGCAATGGTGAGCGAAGAGTTTAGCCTGACCCAT
TTTGTGGACCTGGTGGATACGCAAGCGTTCCTGAGCAATGTGATGACCTACCCAGCCATCACCGTGATTG
AACGTCCGAAACCGAAAAGCAAAGCGCGTCCGACCCGCGTTGCATATCGCCCAGCGATCAGCGCGGAAGT
GTTTGGCCCGCTGGCAAAAGCCATGACGGGCACCAAACTGAATCATAAAGCGGGTGTTGTTGAAATGAGT
GGCGTGGTTAACGGCAGCGAGCCGTGGATTCTGCATCAGGCAGATCGCTTAGCGTTAGTTCGTCGTTTAG
AGGAGACGCTGCCAACGCTGGAAGAAGCGGGCTGTAAGGTTGGCATCGGCGTTGCGACCGGCAATGACGG
CGTGTATATCGGCGACATGAAAACGTTAAACGTGGAGCCAAGCCGTAAGCTGCCATTAGCACGTACCCAG
GACTTACGCGGTGGCAGTATTGATTGGCAGGGCAAAGGCGTTCTGAATCCGTTCGAGGAAGACGGCCAGG
TTGTGGATTTAGCGAGCTATCCAAAATTTGCGGCGTATCTGCAAGAGCACGCAATTCAGATCAAAGCCCG
CCATGTGGCAAAGAAGAACCCGGAACGTTGGTTTCGTACCATTGATCGTATTTATCCAGCACTGGCCAAG
ACCCCGAAACTGCTGGTGCCGGACATTAAAGGCGACGCGCATATTGTGTATGAAGAAGGCAAACTGTATC
CGCATCATAACTTATACTTTATTACCGCGAATGAATGGGATTTACGTGCGCTGCAAGCAGTGTTAATGAG
CGGTGTGGCGCGTCTGTTTGTGGGCACCTATAGTACCACCATGCGTGGCGGTTTTCTGCGCTTCCAGGCC
CAATACCTGCGTCGTATTCGTGTTCCACATTGGAAAAATGTGCCGAAGCCGTTACAAAAAGCCCTGCGCG
AAGCAGCGGTTGCAGGTGATCGTGAGGCCGCCAATCGTGCAACCTATCAGTTATATGGTTTAAATGAAGC
CGAGCGTGATATTGTTGCCACGGTTTGAAAGCTTTACTAGATAAGGAGGTATACCATGGAAAATAAGGTT
ACCGCGTACTCCATCTATAACAAAAAAGCGAAGAAAAACACCAAAGTTAACCCGCTGGACGAAGTTTTCC
CGCAGCTCCCGCGTAAGAAATACCAGGTTATCTACGCGGACCCGCCGTGGGACTACGGTGGTAAAATGCA
GTACGACAAATCTACCATCAAATCTGAAAACGAAGGTTTCAAACGTGACATCTTCATCTCTTCTGCGTCT
TTCAAATACCCGACTCTCAAACTGAAAGAACTGCAACAACTGGACGTTCCGTCTATCACCGCGGACGACT
GCATCCTGTTCATGTGGACCACCGGTCCGCAGATGGCGAACTCTATTCTGCTGGGTGAATCTTGGGGTTT
CGAATACAAAACCGTTGCGTTCGTTTGGGACAAAATGGTTCACAACCCAGGTCGTTACACTCTGTCTCAG
ACCGAATTTGTTCTGGTTTTCAAAAAGGGTAAGATCCCGACCCCGCGTGGTGCTCGCAATGTACGTCAGC
TGCTGCAAATCCACCGTGGTCAGCACTCTGAGAAACCGTACGCTGTTATCGACGGTATCACCAAAATGTT
CCCGGCACTGGACAAGATCGAACTGTTCGCGCGTAACAACTTTGTAGGTTGGGATAACTGGGGTCTGGAA
ATCCCGGACAACAAAATCGAGATTCCGACCCAGGGTGAAATCGACGAGAACAAGTGATACTAGATAAGGA
GGTATATCATGAAGAAAGCGCCGCTCAACAAAGTTCTGATCGGTGACTGCCGTGAAGTTATGAAATCCCT
GCCGGAAAACTACGTTTCTGCGTGCATCACCGACCCACCGTACAACTACGAATTTATCGGTCACAAATGG
AACGACTCTGAAATCAAACGTCGTATCGAACGTATTAACAGCAAAAAGAACAAAACCCTGGTTAAAAACA
TCCCATACGGTTCCGGTCTGGCGGGTGGTGTTCGCAACGAGCGTTGGTATCAACGTAATCGTAACAATAT
CCTGGACTACGAGAAGTGGTGCTTCGAGTGGGGCGAAGAACTGTTCCGTATTTGCAAGCCGGGTGCGACT
GTACTCGTGTTTAACTCTACCCGTACCGTTGCTCACGTTCAGGTTGCGCTGGAAAACGCGGGTTTCTATG
CTCGTGACATCCTGGTATACAAGCGCCCGTCTGGTATCCCGAAAGGTGTAAACATTAAACAGCAGCTGGA
GAAAAAAGGTTACGAAAACTCTGAGAAATGGGACGGTTGGCACAGCTGCCTGCGTAACGAATGGGAAGCG
ATCTGCGTTCTGCAAAAACCGCTGGTGAACAACTATATCGAAACTCTCCTGGAATACGGTACTGGTCTCT
TCTACACCAAAGAATACCTGGGCGGCTTCCAATCTAACATTCTGGACGGTATCCAGCGTGAACGTACCGA
AGACTTCAACGTGCACTGCACCGTTAAACCGATCGCGCTGATGCGTAAACTGGTTGAAATCTTCGTTCCG
CGTCTGGAAGACTCTATCCTGATCGACCCGTTCGCTGGTTCTGGTACTACCCTGCTGGCTGCGAAAGAGC
TGGGTATCTCTTACATCGGTATCGAGATCGTTTCTAACTACATCGAAATCATCAACAAGCGTCTCGACAA
CTTCTCTGGTCTGCAAGGCATCATCCCGTTCTTCCAATGATACTAGTACGCCTAGAAATATTTTATCTGA
TTAATAAGATGATCTTCTTGAGATCGTTTTGGTCTGCGCGTAATCTCTTGCTCTGAAAACGAAAAAACCG
CCTTGCAGGGCGGTTTTTCGAAGGTTCTCTGAGCTACCAACTCTTTGAACCGAGGTAACTGGCTTGGAGG
AGCGCAGTCACCAAAACTTGTCCTTTCAGTTTAGCCTTAACCGGCGCATGACTTCAAGACTAACTCCTCT
AAATCAATTACCAGTGGCTGCTGCCAGTGGTGCTTTTGCATGTCTTTCCGGGTTGGACTCAAGACGATAG
TTACCGGATAAGGCGCAGCGGTCGGACTGAACGGGGGGTTCGTGCATACAGTCCAGCTTGGAGCGAACTG
CCTACCCGGAACTGAGTGTCAGGCGTGGAATGAGACAAACGCGGCCATAACAGCGGAATGACACCGGTAA
ACCGAAAGGCAGGAACAGGAGAGCGCACGAGGGAGCCGCCAGGGGGAAACGCCTGGTATCTTTATAGTCC
TGTCGGGTTTCGCCACCACTGATTTGAGCGTCAGATTTCGTGATGCTTGTCAGGGGGGCGGAGCCTATGG
AAAAACGGCTTTGCCGCGGCCCTCTCACTTCCCTGTTAAGTATCTTCCTGGCATCTTCCAGGAAATCTCC
GCCCCGTTCGTAAGCCATTTCCGCTCGCCGCAGTCGAACGACCGAGCGTAGCGAGTCAGTGAGCGAGGAA
GCGGAATATATCCTGTATCACATATTCTGCTGACGCACCGGTGCAGCCTTTTTTCTCCTGCCACATGAAG
CACTTCACTGACACCCTCATCAGTGCCAACATAGTAAGCCAGTATACACTCCGCTAGCTATTTGTTTATT
TTTCTAAATACATTCAAATATGTATCCGCTCATGAGACAATAACCCTGATAAATGCTTCAATAATATTGA
AAAAGGAAGAGTATGAGGGAAGCGGTGATCGCCGAAGTATCGACTCAACTATCAGAGGTAGTTGGCGTCA
TCGAGCGCCATCTCGAACCGACGTTGCTGGCCGTACATTTGTACGGCTCCGCAGTGGATGGCGGCCTGAA
GCCACACAGTGATATTGATTTGCTGGTTACGGTGACCGTAAGGCTTGATGAAACAACGCGGCGAGCTTTG
ATCAACGACCTTTTGGAAACTTCGGCTTCCCCTGGAGAGAGCGAGATTCTCCGCGCTGTAGAAGTCACCA
TTGTTGTGCACGACGACATCATTCCGTGGCGTTATCCAGCTAAGCGCGAACTGCAATTTGGAGAATGGCA
GCGCAATGACATTCTTGCAGGTATCTTCGAGCCAGCCACGATCGACATTGATCTGGCTATCTTGCTGACA
AAAGCAAGAGAACATAGCGTTGCCTTGGTAGGTCCAGCGGCGGAGGAACTCTTTGATCCGGTTCCTGAAC
AGGATCTATTTGAGGCGCTAAATGAAACCTTAACGCTATGGAACTCGCCGCCCGACTGGGCTGGCGATGA
GCGAAATGTAGTGCTTACGTTGTCCCGCATTTGGTACAGCGCAGTAACCGGCAAAATCGCGCCGAAGGAT
GTCGCTGCCGACTGGGCAATGGAGCGCCTGCCGGCCCAGTATCAGCCCGTCATACTTGAAGCTAGACAGG
CTTATCTTGGACAAGAAGAAGATCGCTTGGCCTCGCGCGCAGATCAGTTGGAAGAATTTGTCCACTACGT
GAAAGGCGAGATCACCAAGGTAGTCGGCAAATAATGTCTAACAATTCGTTCAAGCCGAGGGGCCGCAAGA
TCCGGCCACGATGACCCGGTCGTCGGTTCAGGGCAGGGTCGTTAAATAGCCGCTTATGTCTATTGCTGGT
TTACCGGTTTATTGACTACCGGAAGCAGTGTGACCGT
